>Addgene plasmid #57283 | Dronpa-LC-Myosin-N-7 | addgene full sequence | sequence record 266192 | Addgene NGS Result
TGGATAACCGTATTACCGCCATGCATTAGTTATTAATAGTAATCAATTACGGGGTCATTAGTTCATAGCC
CATATATGGAGTTCCGCGTTACATAACTTACGGTAAATGGCCCGCCTGGCTGACCGCCCAACGACCCCCG
CCCATTGACGTCAATAATGACGTATGTTCCCATAGTAACGCCAATAGGGACTTTCCATTGACGTCAATGG
GTGGAGTATTTACGGTAAACTGCCCACTTGGCAGTACATCAAGTGTATCATATGCCAAGTACGCCCCCTA
TTGACGTCAATGACGGTAAATGGCCCGCCTGGCATTATGCCCAGTACATGACCTTATGGGACTTTCCTAC
TTGGCAGTACATCTACGTATTAGTCATCGCTATTACCATGGTGATGCGGTTTTGGCAGTACATCAATGGG
CGTGGATAGCGGTTTGACTCACGGGGATTTCCAAGTCTCCACCCCATTGACGTCAATGGGAGTTTGTTTT
GGCACCAAAATCAACGGGACTTTCCAAAATGTCGTAACAACTCCGCCCCATTGACGCAAATGGGCGGTAG
GCGTGTACGGTGGGAGGTCTATATAAGCAGAGCTGGTTTAGTGAACCGTCAGATCCGCTAGCGCTACCGG
ACTCAGATCTCGAGCTCAAGCTTATGTCGAGCAAGAGAGCCAAGGCCAAGACCACCAAGAAGAGGCCCCA
GAGGGCTACGTCCAATGTCTTCGCCATGTTTGACCAGTCCCAGATCCAGGAGTTTAAGGAGGCCTTCAAC
ATGATTGATCAGAACCGCGATGGCTTCATTGATAAGGAGGACCTGCACGACATGTTGGCCTCTCTGGGGA
AGAACCCCACAGACGAGTACCTGGAGGGCATGATGAACGAGGCGCCAGGGCCCATCAACTTCACCATGTT
CCTCACAATGTTTGGGGAGAAGCTGAACGGCACAGACCCCGAGGATGTGATCCGCAATGCCTTTGCCTGC
TTTGATGAGGAGGCCTCAGGCTTCATCCACGAGGACCACCTGAGGGAGCTGCTCACCACCATGGGCGACC
GATTCACGGATGAGGAGGTGGACGAGATGTACCGCGAGGCACCCATTGATAAGAAGGGCAACTTCAACTA
CGTGGAGTTCACTCGCATCCTCAAACACGGCGCCAAGGACAAGGACGACCTGGATCCACCGGTCGCCACC
ATGGTGAGTGTGATTAAACCAGACATGAAGATCAAGCTGCGTATGGAAGGCGCTGTAAATGGACACCCGT
TCGCGATTGAAGGAGTTGGCCTTGGGAAGCCTTTCGAGGGAAAACAGAGTATGGACCTTAAAGTCAAAGA
AGGCGGACCTCTGCCTTTCGCCTATGACATCTTGACAACTGTGTTCTGTTACGGCAACAGGGTATTCGCC
AAATACCCAGAAAATATAGTAGACTATTTCAAGCAGTCGTTTCCTGAGGGCTACTCTTGGGAACGAAGCA
TGAATTACGAAGACGGGGGCATTTGTAACGCGACAAACGACATAACCCTGGATGGTGACTGTTATATCTA
TGAAATTCGATTTGATGGTGTGAACTTTCCTGCCAATGGTCCAGTTATGCAGAAGAGGACTGTGAAATGG
GAGCCATCCACTGAGAAATTGTATGTGCGTGATGGAGTGCTGAAGGGTGATGTTAACATGGCTCTGTCGC
TTGAAGGAGGTGGCCATTACCGATGTGACTTCAAAACTACTTATAAAGCTAAGAAGGTTGTCCAGTTGCC
AGACTATCACTTTGTGGACCACCACATTGAGATTAAAAGCCACGACAAAGATTACAGTAATGTTAATCTG
CATGAGCACGCCGAAGCGCATTCTGAGCTGCCGAGGCAGGCCAAGTAATGATAGGCGGCCGCGACTCTAG
ATCATAATCAGCCATACCACATTTGTAGAGGTTTTACTTGCTTTAAAAAACCTCCCACACCTCCCCCTGA
ACCTGAAACATAAAATGAATGCAATTGTTGTTGTTAACTTGTTTATTGCAGCTTATAATGGTTACAAATA
AAGCAATAGCATCACAAATTTCACAAATAAAGCATTTTTTTCACTGCATTCTAGTTGTGGTTTGTCCAAA
CTCATCAATGTATCTTAAGGCGTAAATTGTAAGCGTTAATATTTTGTTAAAATTCGCGTTAAATTTTTGT
TAAATCAGCTCATTTTTTAACCAATAGGCCGAAATCGGCAAAATCCCTTATAAATCAAAAGAATAGACCG
AGATAGGGT
[37 nt withheld, positions 2250-2286]
AAAGAACGTGGACTCCAACGTCAAAGG
[49 nt withheld, positions 2314-2362]
T
[91 nt withheld, positions 2364-2454]
G
[124 nt withheld, positions 2456-2579]
CAGGTGGCACTTTTCGGGGAAATGTGCGCGGAACCCCTATTTGTTTATTTTTCTAAATACATTCAAATAT
GTATCCGCTCATGAGACAATAACCCTGATAAATGCTTCAATAATATTGAAAAAGGAAGAGTCCTGAGGCG
GAAAGAACCAGCTGTGGAATGTGTGTCAGTTAGGGTGTGGAAAGTCCCCAGGCTCCCCAGCAGGCAGAAG
TATGCAAAGCATGCATCTCAATTAGTCAGCAACCAGGTGTGGAAAGTCCCCAGGCTCCCCAGCAGGCAGA
AGTATGCAAAGCATGCATCTCAATTAGTCAGCAACCATAGTCCCGCCCCTAACTCCGCCCATCCCGCCCC
TAACTCCGCCCAGTTCCGCCCATTCTCCGCCCCATGGCTGACTAATTTTTTTTATTTATGCAGAGGCCGA
GGCCGCCTCGGCCTCTGAGCTATTCCAGAAGTAGTGAGGAGGCTTTTTTGGAGGCCTAGGCTTTTGCAAA
GATCGATCAAGAGACAGGATGAGGATCGTTTCGCATGATTGAACAAGATGGATTGCACGCAGGTTCTCCG
GCCGCTTGGGTGGAGAGGCTATTCGGCTATGACTGGGCACAACAGACAATCGGCTGCTCTGATGCCGCCG
TGTTCCGGCTGTCAGCGCAGGGGCGCCCGGTTCTTTTTGTCAAGACCGACCTGTCCGGTGCCCTGAATGA
ACTGCAAGACGAGGCAGCGCGGCTATCGTGGCTGGCCACGACGGGCGTTCCTTGCGCAGCTGTGCTCGAC
GTTGTCACTGAAGCGGGAAGGGACTGGCTGCTATTGGGCGAAGTGCCGGGGCAGGATCTCCTGTCATCTC
ACCTTGCTCCTGCCGAGAAAGTATCCATCATGGCTGATGCAATGCGGCGGCTGCATACGCTTGATCCGGC
TACCTGCCCATTCGACCACCAAGCGAAACATCGCATCGAGCGAGCACGTACTCGGATGGAAGCCGGTCTT
GTCGATCAGGATGATCTGGACGAAGAGCATCAGGGGCTCGCGCCAGCCGAACTGTTCGCCAGGCTCAAGG
CGAGCATGCCCGACGGCGAGGATCTCGTCGTGACCCATGGCGATGCCTGCTTGCCGAATATCATGGTGGA
AAATGGCCGCTTTTCTGGATTCATCGACTGTGGCCGGCTGGGTGTGGCGGACCGCTATCAGGACATAGCG
TTGGCTACCCGTGATATTGCTGAAGAGCTTGGCGGCGAATGGGCTGACCGCTTCCTCGTGCTTTACGGTA
TCGCCGCTCCCGATTCGCAGCGCATCGCCTTCTATCGCCTTCTTGACGAGTTCTTCTGAGCGGGACTCTG
GGGTTCGAAATGACCGACCAAGCGACGCCCAACCTGCCATCACGAGATTTCGATTCCACCGCCGCCTTCT
ATGAAAGGTTGGGCTTCGGAATCGTTTTCCGGGACGCCGGCTGGATGATCCTCCAGCGCGGGGATCTCAT
GCTGGAGTTCTTCGCCCACCCTAGGGGGAGGCTAACTGAAACACGGAAGGAGACAATACCGGAAGGAACC
CGCGCTATGACGGCAATAAAAAGACAGAATAAAACGCACGGTGTTGGGTCGTTTGTTCATAAACGCGGGG
TTCGGTCCCAGGGCTGGCACTCTGTCGATACCCCACCGAGACCCCATTGGGGCCAATACGCCCGCGTTTC
TTCCTTTTCCCCACCCCACCCCCCAAGTTCGGGTGAAGGCCCAGGGCTCGCAGCCAACGTCGGGGCGGCA
GGCCCTGCCATAGCCTCAGGTTACTCATATATACTTTAGATTGATTTAAAACTTCATTTTTAATTTAAAA
GGATCTAGGTGAAGATCCTTTTTGATAATCTCATGACCAAAATCCCTTAACGTGAGTTTTCGTTCCACTG
AGCGTCAGACCCCGTAGAAAAGATCAAAGGATCTTCTTGAGATCCTTTTTTTCTGCGCGTAATCTGCTGC
TTGCAAACAAAAAAACCACCGCTACCAGCGGTGGTTTGTTTGCCGGATCAAGAGCTACCAACTCTTTTTC
CGAAGGTAACTGGCTTCAGCAGAGCGCAGATACCAAATACTGTTCTTCTAGTGTAGCCGTAGTTAGGCCA
CCACTTCAAGAACTCTGTAGCACCGCCTACATACCTCGCTCTGCTAATCCTGTTACCAGTGGCTGCTGCC
AGTGGCGATAAGTCGTGTCTTACCGGGTTGGACTCAAGACGATAGTTACCGGATAAGGCGCAGCGGTCGG
GCTGAACGGGGGGTTCGTGCACACAGCCCAGCTTGGAGCGAACGACCTACACCGAACTGAGATACCTACA
GCGTGAGCTATGAGAAAGCGCCACGCTTCCCGAAGGGAGAAAGGCGGACAGGTATCCGGTAAGCGGCAGG
GTCGGAACAGGAGAGCGCACGAGGGAGCTTCCAGGGGGAAACGCCTGGTATCTTTATAGTCCTGTCGGGT
TTCGCCACCTCTGACTTGAGCGTCGATTTTTGTGATGCTCGTCAGGGGGGCGGAGCCTATGGAAAAACGC
CAGCAACGCGGCCTTTTTACGGTTCCTGGCCTTTTGCTGGCCTTTTGCTCACATGTTCTTTCCTGCGTTA
TCCCCTGATTCTG
Features (pLannotate 1.2.2; 15 found; start..end, strand, type, name):
     87..390     +  enhancer       CMV enhancer: human cytomegalovirus immediate early enhancer
    391..594     +  promoter       CMV promoter: human cytomegalovirus (CMV) immediate early promoter
    617..653     +  misc_feature   MCS (fragment): multiple cloning site
    654..1169    +  CDS            Myl9: MYL9_MOUSE - Also known as Myrl2. Experimental evidence at protein level: Swiss-Prot protein existence level 1. Myosin regulatory subunit that plays an important role in regulation of both smooth muscle and nonmuscle cell contractile activity via its phosphorylation. Implicated in cytokinesis, receptor capping, and cell locomotion (By similarity). In myoblasts, regulates PIEZO1-dependent cortical actomyosin assembly involved in myotube formation (PubMed:29799007). From Mus musculus (Mouse).
   1191..1868    +  CDS            Dronpa-Green1: monomeric photoswitchable Dronpa-Green1 fluorescent protein
   1890..1973    +  CDS            large T antigen (fragment): large T antigen from SV40 (simian virus 40)
   1996..2117    +  polyA_signal   SV40 poly(A) signal: SV40 polyadenylation signal
   2151..2579    -  rep_origin     f1 ori (sequence partly withheld): f1 bacteriophage origin of replication; arrow indicates direction of (+) strand synthesis
   2606..2710    +  promoter       AmpR promoter: bla
   2712..3069    +  promoter       SV40 promoter: SV40 enhancer and early promoter
   3104..3898    +  CDS            NeoR/KanR: aminoglycoside phosphotransferase from Tn5; aph(3')-II (or nptII); confers resistance to neomycin, kanamycin, and G418 (Geneticin®)
   3919..4071    +  CDS            ble (fragment): BLE_KLEPN - Experimental evidence at protein level: Swiss-Prot protein existence level 1. Binding protein with a strong affinity to the bleomycin family of antibiotics. Binds to CL990; an antimitotic-antibiotic compound. From Klebsiella pneumoniae.
   4130..4177    +  polyA_signal   HSV TK poly(A) signal: herpes simplex virus thymidine kinase polyadenylation signal (Cole and Stacy, 1985)
   4268..4284    -  polyA_signal   bGH poly(A) signal (fragment): bovine growth hormone polyadenylation signal
   4506..5094    +  rep_origin     ori: high-copy-number ColE1/pMB1/pBR322/pUC origin of replication
