[The description below was written by a language model from this plasmid's Addgene catalogue record and pLannotate feature annotations shown in this document.]
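Description:
Dronpa-LC-Myosin-N-7 is a mammalian expression plasmid that produces a fluorescent fusion of mouse myosin regulatory light chain with the photoswitchable protein Dronpa. The backbone has the layout of a standard N1-type fluorescent protein vector. A high-copy ColE1/pUC origin supports propagation in E. coli, and an f1 origin is also present. A single NeoR/KanR (aminoglycoside phosphotransferase) gene sits behind tandem bacterial (bla-type) and SV40 early promoters and is terminated by an HSV TK polyadenylation signal. This one cassette gives kanamycin resistance in bacteria and G418 selection in mammalian cells. The short ble, bGH poly(A) and SV40 large T annotations are fragments, and probably reflect residual flanking sequence rather than functional elements.

The expression cassette is driven by the human CMV immediate early enhancer and promoter. After a remnant of the multiple cloning site comes the light chain coding sequence, which the feature table identifies as mouse Myl9. A short gap separates it from the Dronpa-Green1 coding sequence, and an SV40 polyadenylation signal closes the unit. Dronpa therefore lies at the C-terminus of the light chain. The spacing between the two reading frames is consistent with a short linker, which the "7" in the name may indicate, although the record does not say so.

Myl9 associates with smooth muscle and nonmuscle myosin II, so the fusion serves as a localization marker for actomyosin structures in transfected cells. Dronpa is a monomeric green protein (excitation 503 nm, emission 518 nm) that can be reversibly switched on and off. This makes the construct suitable for live-cell imaging, photoswitching-based tracking and super-resolution approaches, though the record itself lists only the localization target and spectral properties.
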