Addgene plasmid #57283: Dronpa-LC-Myosin-N-7
Purpose: Localization: Light Chain Myosin, Excitation: 503, Emission: 518
Depositing lab: Michael Davidson. Depositing organization: Florida State University, Tallahassee.
Backbone
  Vector backbone: Dronpa
  Backbone size w/o insert (bp): 4750
  Vector type: Mammalian Expression
  Selectable markers: Neomycin (select with G418)
Growth in bacteria
  Bacterial resistance: Kanamycin, 50 μg/mL
  Growth temperature: 37°C
  Growth strain: DH5alpha
  Copy number: High Copy
Gene/Insert
  Gene/Insert name: LC-Myosin (alt name: NM_172118.1)
  Species: M. musculus (mouse)
  Promoter: CMV
  Tag / fusion protein: Dronpa
  Cloning method: Unknown
  Sequencing primers: 5′ CMV-F; 3′ SV40pA-R
Terms and licenses: Academic/Nonprofit Terms; Industry Terms
Depositor comments: . Excitation = 503; Emission = 518
How to cite: Dronpa-LC-Myosin-N-7 was a gift from Michael Davidson (Addgene plasmid # 57283 ; http://n2t.net/addgene:57283 ; RRID:Addgene_57283)
