>Addgene plasmid #57283 | Dronpa-LC-Myosin-N-7 | depositor partial sequence | sequence record 88421 | insert sequence
GACGTCAGATCCGCTAGCGCTACCGGACTCAGATCTCGAGCTCAAGCTTATGTCGAGCAAGAGAGCCAAG
GCCAAGACCACCAAGAAGAGGCCCCAGAGGGCTACGTCCAATGTCTTCGCCATGTTTGACCAGTCCCAGA
TCCAGGAGTTTAAGGAGGCCTTCAACATGATTGATCAGAACCGCGATGGCTTCATTGATAAGGAGGACCT
GCACGACATGTTGGCCTCTCTGGGGAAGAACCCCACAGACGAGTACCTGGAGGGCATGATGAACGAGGCG
CCAGGGCCCATCAACTTCACCATGTTCCTCACAATGTTTGGGGAGAAGCTGAACGGCACAGACCCCGAGG
ATGTGATCCGCAATGCCTTTGCCTGCTTTGATGAGGAGGCCTCAGGCTTCATCCACGAGGACCACCTGAG
GGAGCTGCTCACCACCATGGGCGACCGATTCACGGATGAGGAGGTGGACGAGATGTACCGCGAGGCACCC
ATTGATAAGAAGGGCAACTTCAACTACGTGGAGTTCACTCGCATCCTCAAACACGGCGCCAAGGACAAGG
ACGACCTGGATCCACCGGTCGCCACCATGGTGAGTGTGATTAAACCAGACATGAAGATCAAGCTGCGTAT
GGAAGGCGCTGTAAATGGACACCCGTTCGCGATTGAAGGAGTTGGCCTTGGGAAGCCTTTCGAGGGAAAA
CAGAGTATGGACCTTAAAGTCAAAGAAGGCGGACCTCTGCCTTTCGCCTATGACATCTTGACAACTGTGT
TCTGTTACGGCAACAGGGTATTCGCCAAATACCCAGAAAATATAGTAGACTATTTCAAGCAGTCGTTTCC
TGAGGGCTACTCTTGGGAACGAAGCATGAATTACGAAGACGGGGGCATTTGTAACGCGACAAACGACATA
ACCCTGGATGGTGACTGTTATATCTATGAAATTCGATTTGATGGTGTGAACTTTCCTGCCAATGGTCCAG
TTATGCAGAAGAGGACTGTGAAATGGGAGCCATCCACTGAGAAATTGTATGTGCGTGATGGAGTGCTGAA
GGGTGATGTTAACATGGCTCTGTCGCTTGAAGGAGGTGGCCATTACCGATGTGACTTCAAAACTACTTAT
AAAGCTAAGAAGGTTGTCCAGTTGCCAGACTATCACTTTGTGGACCACCACATTGAGATTAAAAGCCACG
ACAAAGATTACAGTAATGTTAATCTGCATGAGCACGCCGAAGCGCATTCTGAGCTGCCGAGGCAGGCCAA
GTAATGATAGGCGGCCGCGACTCTAGATCATAATCAGCCATACCACA
